>Addgene plasmid #63358 | pFusX3-13 | depositor partial sequence | sequence record 105234 | pFusX3_ATA
AGTCTTAAGCGTCTCCATGGCCTGACCCCGGACCAAGTGGTGGCTATCGCCAGCAACATTGGCGGCAAGC
AAGCGCTCGAAACGGTGCAGCGGCTGTTGCCGGTGCTGTGCCAGGACCATGGCCTCACACCCGATCAGGT
CGTGGCTATCGCCAGCAACGGTGGCGGCAAGCAAGCGCTCGAAACGGTGCAGCGGCTGTTGCCGGTGCTG
TGCCAGGACCATGGCCTGACCCCGGACCAAGTGGTGGCTATCGCCAGCAACATTGGCGGCAAGCAAGCGC
TCGAAACGGTGCAGCGGCTGTTGCCGGTGCTGTGCCAGGACCATGGCCTGCGAGACGTC
