>Addgene plasmid #63358 | pFusX3-13 | depositor partial sequence | sequence record 105235 | FusX3
CGTCTCCATGGCCTGACCCCGGACCAAGTGGTGGCTATCGAGACCGGCGCCGCTACGGGCGCGTCCCATT
CGCCATTCAGGCTGCGCAACTGTTGGGAAGGGCGATCGGTGCGGGCTCTTCGCTATTACGCCAGCTGGCG
AAAGGGGGATGTGCTGCAAGGCGATTAAGTTGGGAACGCCAGGGTTTTCCCAGTCACGACGTTGTAAAAC
GACGGCCAGTGAGCGCGCGTAATCGACTCACTATAGGGCGAATTGGGTACCGGGCCCCCCCTCGAGGTCC
TCCAGCTTTTGTTCCCTTTAGTGAGGGTTAATTGCGCGCTTGGCGTAATCATGGTCATAGCTGTTTCCTG
TGTGAAATTGTTATCCGCTCACAATTCCACACAACATACGAGCCGGAAGCATAAAGTGTAAAGCCTGGGG
TGCCTAATGAGTGAGCTAACTCACATTAATTGCGTTGCGCTCACTGCCCGCTTTCCACCGGTGGTCTCTG
GCGGCAAGCAAGCGCTCGAAACGGTGCAGCGGCTGTTGCCGGTGCTGTGCCAGGACCATGGCCTGCGAGA
CGTCTAGACCAGCCAGGACAGAAATGCCTCGACTTCGCTGCTACCCAAGGTTGCCGGGTGACGCACACCG
TGGAAACGGATGAAGGCACGAACCCAGTGGACATAAGCCTGTTCGGTTCGTAAGCTGTAATGCAAGTAGC
GTATGCGCTCACGCAACTGGTCCAGAACCTTGACCGAACGCAGCGGTGGTAACGGCGCAGTGGCGGTTTT
CATGGCTTGTTATGACTGTTTTTTTGGGGTACAGTCTATGCCTCGGGCATCCAAGCAGCAAGCGCGTTAC
GCCGTGGGTCGATGTTTGATGTTATGGAGCAGCAACGATGTTACGCAGCAGGGCAGTCGCCCTAAAACAA
AGTTAAACATTATGAGGGAAGCGGTGATCGCCGAAGTATCGACTCAACTATCAGAGGTAGTTGGCGTCAT
CGAGCGCCATCTCGAACCGACGTTGCTGGCCGTACATTTGTACGGCTCCGCAGTGGATGGCGGCCTGAAG
CCACACAGTGATATTGATTTGCTGGTTACGGTGACCGTAAGGCTTGATGAAACAACGCGGCGAGCTTTGA
TCAACGACCTTTTGGAAACTTCGGCTTCCCCTGGAGAGAGCGAGATTCTCCGCGCTGTAGAAGTCACCAT
TGTTGTGCACGACGACATCATTCCGTGGCGTTATCCAGCTAAGCGCGAACTGCAATTTGGAGAATGGCAG
CGCAATGACATTCTTGCAGGTATCTTCGAGCCAGCCACGATCGACATTGATCTGGCTATCTTGCTGACAA
AAGCAAGAGAACATAGCGTTGCCTTGGTAGGTCCAGCGGCGGAGGAACTCTTTGATCCGGTTCCTGAACA
GGATCTATTTGAGGCGCTAAATGAAACCTTAACGCTATGGAACTCGCCGCCCGACTGGGCTGGCGATGAG
CGAAATGTAGTGCTTACGTTGTCCCGCATTTGGTACAGCGCAGTAACCGGCAAAATCGCGCCGAAGGATG
TCGCTGCCGACTGGGCAATGGAGCGCCTGCCGGCCCAGTATCAGCCCGTCATACTTGAAGCTAGACAGGC
TTATCTTGGACAAGAAGAAGATCGCTTGGCCTCGCGCGCAGATCAGTTGGAAGAATTTGTCCACTACGTG
AAAGGCGAGATCACCAAGGTAGTCGGCAAATAACCCTCGAGCCACCCATGACCAAAATCCCTTAACGTGA
GTTACGCGTCGTTCCACTGAGCGTCAGACCCCGTAGAAAAGATCAAAGGATCTTCTTGAGATCCTTTTTT
TCTGCGCGTAATCTGCTGCTTGCAAACAAAAAAACCACCGCTACCAGCGGTGGTTTGTTTGCCGGATCAA
GAGCTACCAACTCTTTTTCCGAAGGTAACTGGCTTCAGCAGAGCGCAGATACCAAATACTGTCCTTCTAG
TGTAGCCGTAGTTAGGCCACCACTTCAAGAACTCTGTAGCACCGCCTACATACCTCGCTCTGCTAATCCT
GTTACCAGTGGCTGCTGCCAGTGGCGATAAGTCGTGTCTTACCGGGTTGGACTCAAGACGATAGTTACCG
GATAAGGCGCAGCGGTCGGGCTGAACGGGGGGTTCGTGCACACAGCCCAGCTTGGAGCGAACGACCTACA
CCGAACTGAGATACCTACAGCGTGAGCATTGAGAAAGCGCCACGCTTCCCGAAGGGAGAAAGGCGGACAG
GTATCCGGTAAGCGGCAGGGTCGGAACAGGAGAGCGCACGAGGGAGCTTCCAGGGGGAAACGCCTGGTAT
CTTTATAGTCCTGTCGGGTTTCGCCACCTCTGACTTGAGCGTCGATTTTTGTGATGCTCGTCAGGGGGGC
GGAGCCTATGGAAAAACGCCAGCAACGCGGCCTTTTTACGGTTCCTGGCCTTTTGCTGGCCTTTTGCTCA
CATGTTCTTTCCTGCGTTATCCCCTGATTCTGTGGATAACCGTATTACCGCCTTTGAGTGAGCTGATACC
GCTCGCCGCAGCCGAACGACCGAGCGCAGCGAGTCAGTGAGCGAGGAAGCGGAAGAGCGCCCAATACGCA
AACCGCCTCTCCCCGCGCGTTGGCCGATTCATTAATGCAGCTGGCACGACAGGTTTCCCGACTGGAAAGC
GGGCAGTGAGCGCAACGCAATTAATACGCGTACCGCTAGCCAGGAAGAGTTTGTAGAAACGCAAAAAGGC
CATCCGTCAGGATGGCCTTCTGCTTAGTTTGATGCCTGGCAGTTTATGGCGGGCGTCCTGCCCGCCACCC
TCCGGGCCGTTGCTTCACAACGTTCAAATCCGCTCCCGGCGGATTTGTCCTACTCAGGAGAGCGTTCACC
GACAAACAACAGATAAAACGAAAGGCCCAGTCTTCCGACTGAGCCTTTCGTTTTATTTGATGCCTGGCAG
TTCCCTACTCTCGCGTTAACGCTAGCATGGATGTTTTCCCAGTCACGACGTTGTAAAACGACGGCCAGTC
TTAAG
