>Addgene plasmid #63358 | pFusX3-13 | addgene partial sequence | sequence record 115536 | pCR8_R1 5'-cgaaccgaacaggcttatgt-3'
GTGCGTCACCCGGCAACCTTGGGTAGCAGCGAAGTCGAGGCATTTCTGTCCTGGCTGGTCTAGACGTCTC
GCAGGCCATGGTCCTGGCACAGCACCGGCAACAGCCGCTGCACCGTTTCGAGCGCTTGCTTGCCGCCAAT
GTTGCTGGCGATAGCCACCACTTGGTCCGGGGTCAGGCCATGGTCCTGGCACAGCACCGGCAACAGCCGC
TGCACCGTTTCGAGCGCTTGCTTGCCGCCACCGTTGCTGGCGATAGCCACGACCTGATCGGGTGTGAGGC
CATGGTCCTGGCACAGCACCGGCAACAGCCGCTGCACCGTTTCGAGCGCTTGCTTGCCGCCAATGTTGCT
GGCGATAGCCACCACTTGGTCCGGGGTCAGGCCATGGAGACGCTTAAGACTGGCCGTCGTTTTACAACGT
CGTGACTGGGAAAACATCCATGCTAGCGTTAACGCGAGAGTAGGGAACTGCCAGGCATCAAATAAAACGA
AAGGCTCAGTCGGAAGACTGGGCCTTTCGTTTTATCTGTTGTTTGTCGGTGAACGCTCTCCTGAGTAGGA
CAAATCCGCCGGGAGCGGATTTGAACGTTGTGAAGCAACGGCCCGGAGGGTGGCGGGCAGGACGCCCGCC
ATAAACTGCCAGGCATCAAACTAAGCAGAAGGCCATCCTGACGGATGGCCTTTTTGCGTTTCTACAAACT
CTTCCTGGCTAGCGGTAC
