[The description below was written by a language model from this plasmid's Addgene catalogue record.]
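Description:
pFusX3-13 is a bacterial library plasmid from the FusX system, a one-step TALE assembly platform used to build custom TALENs and related TALE-based reagents. It is built on the FusX3 backbone (about 3 kb without insert), is classed as a TALEN-type vector, is maintained at high copy in standard E. coli cloning strains, and is selected with spectinomycin. The record does not include a feature table, so the origin of replication and other backbone elements are not stated. The listed sequencing primers are named after pCR8, which may hint at a related backbone, but the record does not say so directly.

The payload is a synthetic, pre-assembled trimer of TALE repeats carrying the repeat-variable diresidues NI, NG and NI. Under the standard TALE code, NI recognises adenine and NG recognises thymine, so this module specifies the DNA triplet ATA, as reflected in its alternative name X3_ATA. The trimer was cloned through BsaI sites that were destroyed in the process. There is no promoter or expression cassette described, and none is expected, because the plasmid serves only as a donor of repeat modules rather than as an expression construct.

In use, pFusX3-13 supplies RVD positions 7 to 9 of a TALE repeat array. A user picks the library member matching each triplet of the target sequence at each position, then combines them with the other positional modules to assemble a full DNA-binding domain in a receiving TALEN vector. The receiving vector, the enzyme used for this final assembly and the remaining library components are not described in this record.
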