Addgene plasmid #63358: pFusX3-13
Purpose: Encodes RVD positions 7-9 in TALEN assembly
Depositing lab: Stephen Ekker. Depositing organization: Mayo Foundation for Medical Education and Research. Publication: FusX: A rapid one-step TALE assembly system for genome science. Ma AC, McNulty MS, Tanya PL, Jarryd CM, Martinez-Galvez G, Argue DP, Lee HB, Urban MD, Bullard CE, Blackburn PR, Man TK, Clark KJ, Ekker SC. Hum Gene Ther. 2016 Jun;27(6):451-63. doi: 10.1089/hum.2015.172 PubMed 26854857.
Backbone
  Vector backbone: FusX3
  Backbone size w/o insert (bp): 3015
  Vector type: TALEN
Growth in bacteria
  Bacterial resistance: Spectinomycin, 50 μg/mL
  Growth temperature: 37°C
  Growth strain: DH5alpha
  Copy number: High Copy
Gene/Insert
  Gene/Insert name: NI NG NI (alt name: X3_ATA)
  Species: Synthetic
  Mutation: none
  Cloning method: Restriction Enzyme; 5′ cloning site BsaI (destroyed during cloning); 3′ cloning site BsaI (destroyed during cloning)
  Sequencing primers: 5′ pCR8_F1; 3′ pCR8_R1
Terms and licenses: Academic/Nonprofit Terms; Industry Terms: Not Available to Industry
How to cite: pFusX3-13 was a gift from Stephen Ekker (Addgene plasmid # 63358 ; http://n2t.net/addgene:63358 ; RRID:Addgene_63358)
